>Addgene plasmid #247658 | pBBR5pemIK-YELLOW | addgene full sequence | sequence record 498531 | Addgene NGS Result
GCGGCCACCGGCTGGCTCGCTTCGCTCGGCCCGTGGACAACCCTGCTGGACAAGCTGATGGACAGGCTGC
GCCTGCCCACGAGCTTGACCACAGGGATTGCCCACCGGCTACCCAGCCTTCGACCACATACCCACCGGCT
CCAACTGCGCGGCCTGCGGCCTTGCCCCATCAATTTTTTTAATTTTCTCTGGGGAAAAGCCTCCGGCCTG
CGGCCTGCGCGCTTCGCTTGCCGGTTGGACACCAAGTGGAAGGCGGGTCAAGGCTCGCGCAGCGACCGCG
CAGCGGCTTGGCCTTGACGCGCCTGGAACGACCCAAGCCTATGCGAGTGGGGGCAGTCGAAGGGCGAAGC
CCGCCCGCCTGCCCCCCGAGCCTCACGGCGGCGAGTGCGGGGGTTCCAAGGGGGCAGCGCCACCTTGGGC
AAGGCCGAAGGCCGCGCAGTCGATCAACAAGCCCCGGAGGGGCCACTTTTTGCCGGAGGGGGAGCCGCGC
CGAAGGCGTGGGGGAACCCCGCAGGGGTGCCCTTCTTTGGGCACCAAAGAACTAGATATAGGGCGAAATG
CGAAAGACTTAAAAATCAACAACTTAAAAAAGGGGGGTACGCAACAGCTCATTGCGGCACCCCCCGCAAT
AGCTCATTGCGTAGGTTAAAGAAAATCTGTAATTGACTGCCACTTTTACGCAACGCATAATTGTTGTCGC
GCTGCCGAAAAGTTGCAGCTGATTGCGCATGGTGCCGCAACCGTGCGGCACCCCTACCGCATGGAGATAA
GCATGGCCACGCAGTCCAGAGAAATCGGCATTCAAGCCAAGAACAAGCCCGGTCACTGGGTGCAAACGGA
ACGCAAAGCGCATGAGGCGTGGGCCGGGCTTATTGCGAGGAAACCCACGGCGGCAATGCTGCTGCATCAC
CTCGTGGCGCAGATGGGCCACCAGAACGCCGTGGTGGTCAGCCAGAAGACACTTTCCAAGCTCATCGGAC
GTTCTTTGCGGACGGTCCAATACGCAGTCAAGGACTTGGTGGCCGAGCGCTGGATCTCCGTCGTGAAGCT
CAACGGCCCCGGCACCGTGTCGGCCTACGTGGTCAATGACCGCGTGGCGTGGGGCCAGCCCCGCGACCAG
TTGCGCCTGTCGGTGTTCAGTGCCGCCGTGGTGGTTGATCACGACGACCAGGACGAATCGCTGTTGGGGC
ATGGCGACCTGCGCCGCATCCCGACCCTGTATCCGGGCGAGCAGCAACTACCGACCGGCCCCGGCGAGGA
GCCGCCCAGCCAGCCCGGCATTCCGGGCATGGAACCAGACCTGCCAGCCTTGACCGAAACGGAGGAATGG
GAACGGCGCGGGCAGCAGCGCCTGCCGATGCCCGATGAGCCGTGTTTTCTGGACGATGGCGAGCCGTTGG
AGCCGCCGACACGGGTCACGCTGCCGCGCCGGTAGCACTTGGGTTGCGCAGCAACCCGTAAGTGCGCTGT
TCCAGACTATCGGCTGTAGCCGCCTCGCCGCCCTATACCTTGTCTGCCTCCCCGCGTTGCGTCGCGGTGC
ATGGAGCCGGGCCACCTCGACCTGAATGGAAGCCGGCGGCACCTCGCTAACGGATTCACCGTTTTTATCA
GGCTCTGGGAGGCAGAATAAATGATCATATCGTCAATTATTACCTCCACGGGGAGAGCCTGAGCAAACTG
GCCTCAGGCATTTGAGAAGCACACGGTCACACTGCTTCCGGTAGTCAATAAACCGGTAAACCAGCAATAG
ACATAAGCGGCTATTTAACGACCCTGCCCTGAACCGACGACCGGGTCGAATTTGCTTTCGAATTTCTGCC
ATTCATCCGCTTATTATCACTTATTCAGGCGTAGCAACCAGGCGTTTAAGGGCACCAATAACTGCCTTAA
AAAAATTACGCCCCGCCCTGCCACTCATCGCAGTACGGCCTATTGGTTAAAAAATGAGCTGATTTAACAA
AAATTTAACGCGAATTTTAACAAAATATTAACGCTTACAATTTCCATTCGCCATTCAGGCTGCGCAACTG
TTGGGAAGGGCGATCGGTGCGGGCCTCTTCGCTATTACGCCAGCTGGCGAAAGGGGGATGTGCTGCAAGG
CGATTAAGTTGGGTAACGCCAGGGTTTTCCCAGTCACGACGTTGTAAAACGACGGCCAGTGAGCGCGCGT
AATACGACTCACTATAGGGCGAATTGGAGCTCCACCGCGGTGGCGGCCGCTCTAGAACTAGTGGATCCCC
CATCAACAAGTTTGTACAAAAAAGCAGGCTCCGAATTCGCCCTTCGGGCAGGAAACAGCTATGACGGTAC
CAAAAAAAACCCCGCCCTGTCAGGGGCGGGGTTTTTTTTTGAGCTCTTATCAGTGATGATGATGATGGTG
CTGATATGTGTCTAAGTCTACGGCTTTTACAACTTCTACGAGGCACATGTGATCTCTTCTCTCATCTCTA
TCTTTAGATAATTTAGTGTGGTAAGTGATATGATGATACCTTGGTATATGCACAGCAGCACTTCCGGCGA
GAGGCCTGTTCATCTGGGAACACTTGGTGACCAGTTTTTCAGTCACCCCCTCAATATCGTATGCTTGATT
AAATTCCACTCGGATTCCATTGTTAACGGTATCGGGCAGTATATACAGGATGCTGGGAGGACATTGAAAA
GCAACGTTCTTCCTCAGAATGTGTCCATCCTTTTTGAAGTTTTCTCCGGTCAAGGTCACCCTGTTGTATA
TAGACCCTCTCTCATAGGTTACCATAGCTCTTGTCTTATATACGCCGTCGCCTTCAAAACTTATAGTTCT
TTCTTGGGTGTAACCCTCTGGCATTGCTGACTTAAAGAAATCTTTTATATGGCTGGGGTACTTAGCAAAA
CATTGGACCCCATAGCTAAGGGTTGACACTAGTGTAGCCCAGGGTACTGGTAAATCGCCAGTTGTACAGA
TATATTTGGCCTTAATAGTACCAGTGGTAGCGTCGCCAGTTCCCTCCCCCTTGATTATGAACTTCATGCC
CTCCACATCCCCTTCAAGTTCTGTTATGTAGGGTATTTCTTTTTCAAACAGTTTAGCACCCTCTGTCAAG
GCAGTAGCCATGGGACTCTTTCTCCTCTTTAATCTCTAGTAGCTAGCACTGTACCTAGGACTGAGCTAGC
CGTCAAGAATTCACTGGCCGTCGTTTTACAAGGGCGAATTCGACCCAGCTTTCTTGTACAAAGTGGTTGA
TGGGCTGCAGGAATTCGATTTTCGCTATAAGCGTATAAATGGAGGAATTATATTATACTTTAATATAACT
TAACGAAAGAAGCCCATCATGCACACCACAAACCTTCGTAAAGTCGGTGGATCGATCATGCTGGCCGTTC
CCCCCGCTTTCCTTGATCAGCTTCATCTTGAGGTCGGCGCAACGGTCGGCTTAGCCGTCACAGACGGTCG
TCTGGTCATTGAGCCAGTCCTACATCCTCAGTACACGCTGGATCAACTGCTGGCCGAAGCGGAAGCCTCC
GGGGCTTACCCGTTGCCGCCCGAGGAACGTGAATGGGTCGATGCTCCAGCAGTAGGACGCGAACTGATAT
GAAACGCGGCGATGTTTACATGGTCGATCTGGAGCCAACCGCCGGACACGAACAACGCGGTCACCGTCCG
GTGGTTGTTATCTCCAGTGAGCGATTCAATCGGCTTACCTCTTGTCCGGTGATCCTTCCAATCACAAACG
GCGGCGAGTTCGCCTCCCGCCTCGGGTTCGCTGTGGAATTACTAGGTACGATTACAACGGGCGTCGTTCG
ATGTGATCAACCACGTGCGCTCGACTTACTCGCTCGCAATGCCCGCAAAGTGGAAAGCCTACCACCAAAC
ATCTTGGCCGATGTCTTGGCAAAAGCTGTCACCATCTTCCAGTAATTTTTGGGGCAAGTTCAGGCCACTG
CAACCAATCACTAGTGAATTCGATATCAAGCTTATCGATACCGTCGACCTCGAGGGGGGGCCCGGTACCC
AGCTTTTGTTCCCTTTAGTGAGGGTTAATTGCGCGCTTGGCGTAATCATGGTCATAGCTGTTTCCTGTGT
GAAATTGTTATCCGCTCACAATTCCACACAACATACGAGCCGGAAGCATAAAGTGTAAAGCCTGGGGTGC
CTAATGAGTGAGCTAACTCACATTAATTGCGTTGCGCTCACTGCCCGCTTTCCAGTCGGGAAACCTGTCG
TGCCAGCTGCATTAATGAATCGGCCAACGCGCGGGGAGAGGCGGTTTGCGTATTGGGCGCATGCATAAAA
ACTGTTGTAATTCATTAAGCATTCTGCCGACATGGAAGCCATCACAAACGGCATGATGAACCTGAATCGC
CAGCGGCATCAGCACCTTGTCGCCTTGCGTATAATATTTGCCCATGGACGCACACCGTGGAAACGGATGA
AGGCACGAACCCAGTTGACATAAGCCTGTTCGGTTCGTAAACTGTAATGCAAGTAGCGTATGCGCTCACG
CAACTGGTCCAGAACCTTGACCGAACGCAGCGGTGGTAACGGCGCAGTGGCGGTTTTCATGGCTTGTTAT
GACTGTTTTTTTGTACAGTCTATGCCTCGGGCATCCAAGCAGCAAGCGCGTTACGCCGTGGGTCGATGTT
TGATGTTATGGAGCAGCAACGATGTTACGCAGCAGCAACGATGTTACGCAGCAGGGCAGTCGCCCTAAAA
CAAAGTTAGGTGGCTCAAGTATGGGCATCATTCGCACATGTAGGCTCGGCCCTGACCAAGTCAAATCCAT
GCGGGCTGCTCTTGATCTTTTCGGTCGTGAGTTCGGAGACGTAGCCACCTACTCCCAACATCAGCCGGAC
TCCGATTACCTCGGGAACTTGCTCCGTAGTAAGACATTCATCGCGCTTGCTGCCTTCGACCAAGAAGCGG
TTGTTGGCGCTCTCGCGGCTTACGTTCTGCCCAAGTTTGAGCAGCCGCGTAGTGAGATCTATATCTATGA
TCTCGCAGTCTCCGGAGAGCACCGGAGGCAGGGCATTGCCACCGCGCTCATCAATCTCCTCAAGCATGAG
GCCAACGCGCTTGGTGCTTATGTGATCTACGTGCAAGCAGATTACGGTGACGATCCCGCAGTGGCTCTCT
ATACAAAGTTGGGCATACGGGAAGAAGTGATGCACTTTGATATCGACCCAAGTACCGCCACCTAACAATT
CGTTCAAGCCGAGATCGGCTTCCCGGCCGCGGAGTTGTTCGGTAAATTGTCACAACGCCGCAGGTGGCAC
TTTTCGGGGAAATGTGCGCGCCCGCGTTCCTGCTGGCGCTGGGCCTGTTTCTGGCGCTGGACTTCCCGCT
GTTCCGTCAGCAGCTTTTCGCCCACGGCCTTGATGATCGCGGCGGCCTTGGCCTGCATATCCCGATTCAA
CGGCCCCAGGGCGTCCAGAACGGGCTTCAGGCGCTCCCGAAGGTCTCGGGCCGTCTCTTGGGCTTGATCG
GCCTTCTTGCGCATCTCACGCGCTCCTGCGGCGGCCTGTAGGGCAGGCTCATACCCCTGCCGAACCGCTT
TTGTCAGCCGGTCGGCCACGGCTTCCGGCGTCTCAACGCGCTTTGAGATTCCCAGCTTTTCGGCCAATCC
CTGCGGTGCATAGGCGCGTGGCTCGACCGCTTGCGGGCTGATGGTGACGTGGCCCACTGGTGGCCGCTCC
AGGGCCTCGTAGAACGCCTGAATGCGCGTGTGACGTGCCTTGCTGCCCTCGATGCCCCGTTGCAGCCCTA
GATCGGCCACAGCGGCCGCAAACGTGGTCTGGTCGCGGGTCATCTGCGCTTTGTTGCCGATGAACTCCTT
GGCCGACAGCCTGCCGTCCTGCGTCAGCGGCACCACGAACGCGGTCATGTGCGGGCTGGTTTCGTCACGG
TGGATGCTGGCCGTCACGATGCGATCCGCCCCGTACTTGTCCGCCAGCCACTTGTGCGCCTTCTCGAAGA
ACGCCGCCTGCTGTTCTTGGCTGGCCGACTTCCACCATTCCGGGCTGGCCGTCATGACGTACTCGACCGC
CAACACAGCGTCCTTGCGCCGCTTCTCTGGCAGCAACTCGCGCAGTCGGCCCATCGCTTCATCGGTGCTG
CTGGCCGCCCAGTGCTCGTTCTCTGGCGTCCTGCTGGCGTCAGCGTTGGGCGTCTCGCGCTCGCGGTAGG
CGTGCTTGAGACTGGCCGCCACGTTGCCCATTTTCGCCAGCTTCTTGCATCGCATGATCGCGTATGCCGC
CATGCCTGCCCCTCCCTTTTGGTGTCCAACCGGCTCGACGGGGGCAGCGCAAGGCGGTGCCTCCGGCGGG
CCACTCAATGCTTGAGTATACTCACTAGACTTTGCTTCGCAAAGTCGTGACCGCCTACGGCGGCTGCGGC
GCCCTACGGGCTTGCTCTCCGGGCTTCGCCCTGCGCGGTCGCTGCGCTCCCTTGCCAGCCCGTGGATATG
TGGACGATGGCCGCGA
Features (pLannotate 1.2.2; 25 found; start..end, strand, type, name):
      1..772     +  rep_origin     pBBR1 oriV: replication origin of the broad-host-range plasmid pBBR1 from Bordetella bronchiseptica; requires the pBBR1 Rep protein for replication
    773..1435    +  CDS            pBBR1 Rep: replication protein for the broad-host-range plasmid pBBR1 from Bordetella bronchiseptica
   1496..1565    +  CDS            TcR (fragment): tetracycline efflux protein; tet; confers resistance to tetracycline
   1895..1926    -  CDS            CmR (fragment): chloramphenicol acetyltransferase confers resistance to chloramphenicol
   1926..2003    +  rep_origin     M13 ori (fragment): M13 bacteriophage origin of replication; arrow indicates direction of (+) strand synthesis
   2007..2162    -  CDS            lacZα (fragment): LacZα fragment of β-galactosidase; lacZ fragment
   2170..2188    +  promoter       T7 promoter: promoter for bacteriophage T7 RNA polymerase
   2197..2241    +  misc_feature   MCS (fragment): pBluescript multiple cloning site
   2246..2270    +  protein_bind   attB1: mutant version of attB; recombination site for the Gateway® BP reaction BP Clonase™
   2381..3091    -  CDS            obeCFP: obeCFP is a basic (constitutively fluorescent) long stokes shift fluorescent protein published in 2011, derived from Obelia sp..
   3132..3156    -  promoter       J23119(SpeI) promoter (fragment): bacterial promoter (Registry of Standard Biological Parts BBa J23119) modified to end with an SpeI site
   3159..3181    +  CDS            lacZα (fragment): LacZα fragment of β-galactosidase; lacZ fragment
   3193..3217    -  protein_bind   attB2: mutant version of attB; recombination site for the Gateway® BP reaction BP Clonase™
   3222..3239    +  misc_feature   MCS (fragment): pBluescript multiple cloning site
   3309..3569    +  CDS            pemI: PEMI_ECOLX - Experimental evidence at protein level: Swiss-Prot protein existence level 1. Antitoxin component of a type II toxin-antitoxin (TA) system. Labile antitoxin that binds to its cognate PemK endoribonuclease toxin and neutralizes its activity. Responsible for the stable maintenance of the plasmid during cell division. Both PemI and PemK proteins bind to the promoter region of the pem operon to autoregulate their synthesis. From Escherichia coli.
   3554..3886    +  CDS            pemK (fragment): PEMK_ECOLX - Experimental evidence at protein level: Swiss-Prot protein existence level 1. Toxic component of a type II toxin-antitoxin (TA) system. Probably functions as an endoribonuclease. Responsible for the stable maintenance of the plasmid during cell division by postsegregational killing of plasmid-less daughter cells. Neutralized by coexpression with cognate antitoxin PemI. Both PemI and PemK proteins bind to the promoter region of the pem operon to autoregulate their synthesis. From Escherichia coli.
   3936..3989    +  misc_feature   MCS (fragment): pBluescript multiple cloning site
   4002..4020    -  promoter       T3 promoter: promoter for bacteriophage T3 RNA polymerase
   4065..4081    -  protein_bind   lac operator: The lac repressor binds to the lac operator to inhibit transcription in E. coli. This inhibition can be relieved by adding lactose or isopropyl-β-D-thiogalactopyranoside (IPTG). lac repressor encoded by lacI
   4089..4119    -  promoter       lac promoter: promoter for the E. coli lac operon
   4134..4155    -  protein_bind   CAP binding site: CAP binding activates transcription in the presence of cAMP. E. coli catabolite activator protein
   4168..4260    -  CDS            lacI (fragment): lac repressor; lacI; The lac repressor binds to the lac operator to inhibit transcription in E. coli. This inhibition can be relieved by adding lactose or isopropyl-β-D-thiogalactopyranoside (IPTG).
   4271..4387    -  CDS            CmR (fragment): chloramphenicol acetyltransferase; cat; confers resistance to chloramphenicol
   4425..4453    +  promoter       Pc promoter: intI1 (promoter lies within the coding sequence); class 1 integron promoter
   4642..5175    +  CDS            GmR: gentamycin acetyltransferase; aacC1; confers resistance to gentamycin
