[The description below was written by a language model from this plasmid's Addgene catalogue record and pLannotate feature annotations shown in this document.]
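Description:
pBBR5pemIK-YELLOW is a low-copy, broad-host-range bacterial expression plasmid built on the pBBR5pemIK backbone and designed to give bacteria a visible yellow colour through expression of the synthetic protein DasherGFP. Replication depends on the pBBR1 oriV and its cognate Rep protein, a system originally from Bordetella bronchiseptica that functions in many Gram-negative species as well as in E. coli cloning strains. Selection is by gentamicin, conferred by the aacC1 acetyltransferase gene, which lies downstream of a class 1 integron Pc promoter. The backbone also carries the pemI/pemK type II toxin-antitoxin module from E. coli. The stable PemK endoribonuclease toxin kills daughter cells that lose the plasmid and can no longer replenish the labile PemI antitoxin, so the plasmid is retained without antibiotic pressure, which is useful when antibiotics cannot be applied.

The reporter sits on the reverse strand within the pBluescript-derived polylinker region, between attB1 and attB2 Gateway recombination sites. The automated annotation labels this roughly 710 bp open reading frame as obeCFP. This is most likely a homology-based call for the DasherGFP insert named in the catalogue entry, although the record does not resolve the difference. A fragment matching the strong constitutive J23119 synthetic promoter lies immediately upstream, consistent with inducer-independent expression. Flanking T7, T3 and lac promoter/operator elements, together with lacZα, lacI, CmR, TcR and M13 ori fragments, are remnants of the pBBR1MCS-type lineage. The associated publication concerns chromoprotein labelling of plant pathogenic bacteria for experimental tracking and visualization.
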