Addgene plasmid #247658: pBBR5pemIK-YELLOW
Purpose: Broad host range plasmid for expression of DasherGFP chromoprotein in bacteria
Depositing lab: Lindsey Burbank. Depositing organization: USDA ARS Parlier, Crop Diseases, Pests and Genetics Research Unit. Publication: Chromoprotein-modified plant pathogenic bacteria: tools for experimental tracking and visualization. Burbank L. Microbiol Spectr. 2026 Feb 24:e0261025. doi: 10.1128/spectrum.02610-25. PubMed 41733367.
Backbone
  Vector backbone: pBBR5pemIK
  Vector type: Bacterial Expression
Growth in bacteria
  Bacterial resistance: Gentamicin, 10 μg/mL
  Growth temperature: 37°C
  Growth strain: DH5alpha
  Copy number: Low Copy
Gene/Insert
  Gene/Insert name: DasherGFP
  Species: Synthetic
  Cloning method: Restriction Enzyme; 5′ cloning site Unspecified (unknown if destroyed)
Resource information
  A portion of this plasmid was derived from a plasmid made by: Bionomica Labs LLC
Terms and licenses: Academic/Nonprofit Terms; Industry Terms: Not Available to Industry
How to cite: pBBR5pemIK-YELLOW was a gift from Lindsey Burbank (Addgene plasmid # 247658 ; http://n2t.net/addgene:247658 ; RRID:Addgene_247658)
